>Addgene plasmid #227140 | pGL4_NFAT-RE-CMVmin-BC0538-luc2 | addgene full sequence | sequence record 469865 | Addgene NGS Result
GGCCTAACTGGCCGGTACCTGAGCTCGCTAGCCTCGAGGATATCAAACAAGTTTGTACAAAAAAGCAGGC
TCCCAAGTGCAGGTGCCAGAACATTTCTCTGGCCTAACTGGCCGGTACCGGAGGAAAAACTGTTTCATAC
AGAAGGCGTGGAGGAAAAACTGTTTCATACAGAAGGCGTGGAGGAAAAACTGTTTCATACAGAAGGCGTG
CTAGTCCTAACTGGCCGGTACCGGAGGAAAAACTGTTTCATACAGAAGGCGTGGAGGAAAAACTGTTTCA
TACAGAAGGCGTGGAGGAAAAACTGTTTCATACAGAAGGCGTGCTAGCGGGGGGCTACAACTTTTCTATA
CAAAGTTGCGGTACCCGGGTCGAGTAGGCGTGTACGGTGGGAGGCCTATATAAGCAGAGCTCGTTTAGTG
AACCGTCAGATCGCCTGGAGACGCCATCCACGCTGTTTTGACCTCCATAGAAGACACCGGGACCGATCCA
GCCCAACTTTGTATAATAAAGTTGAGCTAGTTGCTAAGTCTGCCGAGTAGAATTAACCCTCACTAAAGGG
TAGGTGACACTATTCTAACATTTACTCTACAAATGACCCAGACAAACTTTTTACAATCCAAACCTATAGT
GAGTCGTATTAGTAGACGCGAGTCAATGCATGTACGACAGCTTTCTTGTACAAAGTGGTTCGATATCAAG
ATCTGGCCTCGGCGGCCAAGCTTGGCAATCCGGTACTGTTGGTAAAGCCACCATGGAAGATGCCAAAAAC
ATTAAGAAGGGCCCAGCGCCATTCTACCCACTCGAAGACGGGACCGCCGGCGAGCAGCTGCACAAAGCCA
TGAAGCGCTACGCCCTGGTGCCCGGCACCATCGCCTTTACCGACGCACATATCGAGGTGGACATTACCTA
CGCCGAGTACTTCGAGATGAGCGTTCGGCTGGCAGAAGCTATGAAGCGCTATGGGCTGAATACAAACCAT
CGGATCGTGGTGTGCAGCGAGAATAGCTTGCAGTTCTTCATGCCCGTGTTGGGTGCCCTGTTCATCGGTG
TGGCTGTGGCCCCAGCTAACGACATCTACAACGAGCGCGAGCTGCTGAACAGCATGGGCATCAGCCAGCC
CACCGTCGTATTCGTGAGCAAGAAAGGGCTGCAAAAGATCCTCAACGTGCAAAAGAAGCTACCGATCATA
CAAAAGATCATCATCATGGATAGCAAGACCGACTACCAGGGCTTCCAAAGCATGTACACCTTCGTGACTT
CCCATTTGCCACCCGGCTTCAACGAGTACGACTTCGTGCCCGAGAGCTTCGACCGGGACAAAACCATCGC
CCTGATCATGAACAGTAGTGGCAGTACCGGATTGCCCAAGGGCGTAGCCCTACCGCACCGCACCGCTTGT
GTCCGATTCAGTCATGCCCGCGACCCCATCTTCGGCAACCAGATCATCCCCGACACCGCTATCCTCAGCG
TGGTGCCATTTCACCACGGCTTCGGCATGTTCACCACGCTGGGCTACTTGATCTGCGGCTTTCGGGTCGT
GCTCATGTACCGCTTCGAGGAGGAGCTATTCTTGCGCAGCTTGCAAGACTATAAGATTCAATCTGCCCTG
CTGGTGCCCACACTATTTAGCTTCTTCGCTAAGAGCACTCTCATCGACAAGTACGACCTAAGCAACTTGC
ACGAGATCGCCAGCGGCGGGGCGCCGCTCAGCAAGGAGGTAGGTGAGGCCGTGGCCAAACGCTTCCACCT
ACCAGGCATCCGCCAGGGCTACGGCCTGACAGAAACAACCAGCGCCATTCTGATCACCCCCGAAGGGGAC
GACAAGCCTGGCGCAGTAGGCAAGGTGGTGCCCTTCTTCGAGGCTAAGGTGGTGGACTTGGACACCGGTA
AGACACTGGGTGTGAACCAGCGCGGCGAGCTGTGCGTCCGTGGCCCCATGATCATGAGCGGCTACGTTAA
CAACCCCGAGGCTACAAACGCTCTCATCGACAAGGACGGCTGGCTGCACAGCGGCGACATCGCCTACTGG
GACGAGGACGAGCACTTCTTCATCGTGGACCGGCTGAAGAGCCTGATCAAATACAAGGGCTACCAGGTAG
CCCCAGCCGAACTGGAGAGCATCCTGCTGCAACACCCCAACATCTTCGACGCCGGGGTCGCCGGCCTGCC
CGACGACGATGCCGGCGAGCTGCCCGCCGCAGTCGTCGTGCTGGAACACGGTAAAACCATGACCGAGAAG
GAGATCGTGGACTATGTGGCCAGCCAGGTTACAACCGCCAAGAAGCTGCGCGGTGGTGTTGTGTTCGTGG
ACGAGGTGCCTAAAGGACTGACCGGCAAGTTGGACGCCCGCAAGATCCGCGAGATTCTCATTAAGGCCAA
GAAGGGCGGCAAGATCGCCGTGTAATCTGCTTGCAAGAACTGGTTCAGTAGCTTAAGCCACTTTGTGATC
CACCTTAACAGCCACGGCTTCCCTCCCGAGGTGGAGGAGCAGGCCGCCGGCACCCTGCCCATGAGCTGCG
CCCAGGAGAGCGGCATGGATAGACACCCTGCTGCTTGCGCCAGCGCCAGGATCAACGTCTAACTGCAGTC
TAGAGTCGGGGCGGCCGGCCGCTTCGAGCAGACATGATAAGATACATTGATGAGTTTGGACAAACCACAA
CTAGAATGCAGTGAAAAAAATGCTTTATTTGTGAAATTTGTGATGCTATTGCTTTATTTGTAACCATTAT
AAGCTGCAATAAACAAGTTAACAACAACAATTGCATTCATTTTATGTTTCAGGTTCAGGGGGAGGTGTGG
GAGGTTTTTTAAAGCAAGTAAAACCTCTACAAATGTGGTAAAATCGATAAGGATCCGTTTGCGTATTGGG
CGCTCTTCCGCTGATCTGCGCAGCACCATGGCCTGAAATAACCTCTGAAAGAGGAACTTGGTTAGCTACC
TTCTGAGGCGGAAAGAACCAGCTGTGGAATGTGTGTCAGTTAGGGTGTGGAAAGTCCCCAGGCTCCCCAG
CAGGCAGAAGTATGCAAAGCATGCATCTCAATTAGTCAGCAACCAGGTGTGGAAAGTCCCCAGGCTCCCC
AGCAGGCAGAAGTATGCAAAGCATGCATCTCAATTAGTCAGCAACCATAGTCCCGCCCCTAACTCCGCCC
ATCCCGCCCCTAACTCCGCCCAGTTCCGCCCATTCTCCGCCCCATGGCTGACTAATTTTTTTTATTTATG
CAGAGGCCGAGGCCGCCTCTGCCTCTGAGCTATTCCAGAAGTAGTGAGGAGGCTTTTTTGGAGGCCTAGG
CTTTTGCAAAAAGCTCGATTCTTCTGACACTAGCGCCACCATGAAGAAGCCCGAACTCACCGCTACCAGC
GTTGAAAAATTTCTCATCGAGAAGTTCGACAGTGTGAGCGACCTGATGCAGTTGTCGGAGGGCGAAGAGA
GCCGAGCCTTCAGCTTCGATGTCGGCGGACGCGGCTATGTACTGCGGGTGAATAGCTGCGCTGATGGCTT
CTACAAAGACCGCTACGTGTACCGCCACTTCGCCAGCGCTGCACTACCCATCCCCGAAGTGTTGGACATC
GGCGAGTTCAGCGAGAGCCTGACATACTGCATCAGTAGACGCGCCCAAGGCGTTACTCTCCAAGACCTCC
CCGAAACAGAGCTGCCTGCTGTGTTACAGCCTGTCGCCGAAGCTATGGATGCTATTGCCGCCGCCGACCT
CAGTCAAACCAGCGGCTTCGGCCCATTCGGGCCCCAAGGCATCGGCCAGTACACAACCTGGCGGGATTTC
ATTTGCGCCATTGCTGATCCCCATGTCTACCACTGGCAGACCGTGATGGACGACACCGTGTCCGCCAGCG
TAGCTCAAGCCCTGGACGAACTGATGCTGTGGGCCGAAGACTGTCCCGAGGTGCGCCACCTCGTCCATGC
CGACTTCGGCAGCAACAACGTCCTGACCGACAACGGCCGCATCACCGCCGTAATCGACTGGTCCGAAGCT
ATGTTCGGGGACAGTCAGTACGAGGTGGCCAACATCTTCTTCTGGCGGCCCTGGCTGGCTTGCATGGAGC
AGCAGACTCGCTACTTCGAGCGCCGGCATCCCGAGCTGGCCGGCAGCCCTCGTCTGCGAGCCTACATGCT
GCGCATCGGCCTGGATCAGCTCTACCAGAGCCTCGTGGACGGCAACTTCGACGATGCTGCCTGGGCTCAA
GGCCGCTGCGATGCCATCGTCCGCAGCGGGGCCGGCACCGTCGGTCGCACACAAATCGCTCGCCGGAGCG
CAGCCGTATGGACCGACGGCTGCGTCGAGGTGCTGGCCGACAGCGGCAACCGCCGGCCCAGTACACGACC
GCGCGCTAAGGAGGTAGGTCGAGTTTAAACTCTAGAACCGGTCATGGCCGCAATAAAATATCTTTATTTT
CATTACATCTGTGTGTTGGTTTTTTGTGTGTTCGAACTAGATGCTGTCGACCGATGCCCTTGAGAGCCTT
CAACCCAGTCAGCTCCTTCCGGTGGGCGCGGGGCATGACTATCGTCGCCGCACTTATGACTGTCTTCTTT
ATCATGCAACTCGTAGGACAGGTGCCGGCAGCGCTCTTCCGCTTCCTCGCTCACTGACTCGCTGCGCTCG
GTCGTTCGGCTGCGGCGAGCGGTATCAGCTCACTCAAAGGCGGTAATACGGTTATCCACAGAATCAGGGG
ATAACGCAGGAAAGAACATGTGAGCAAAAGGCCAGCAAAAGGCCAGGAACCGTAAAAAGGCCGCGTTGCT
GGCGTTTTTCCATAGGCTCCGCCCCCCTGACGAGCATCACAAAAATCGACGCTCAAGTCAGAGGTGGCGA
AACCCGACAGGACTATAAAGATACCAGGCGTTTCCCCCTGGAAGCTCCCTCGTGCGCTCTCCTGTTCCGA
CCCTGCCGCTTACCGGATACCTGTCCGCCTTTCTCCCTTCGGGAAGCGTGGCGCTTTCTCATAGCTCACG
CTGTAGGTATCTCAGTTCGGTGTAGGTCGTTCGCTCCAAGCTGGGCTGTGTGCACGAACCCCCCGTTCAG
CCCGACCGCTGCGCCTTATCCGGTAACTATCGTCTTGAGTCCAACCCGGTAAGACACGACTTATCGCCAC
TGGCAGCAGCCACTGGTAACAGGATTAGCAGAGCGAGGTATGTAGGCGGTGCTACAGAGTTCTTGAAGTG
GTGGCCTAACTACGGCTACACTAGAAGAACAGTATTTGGTATCTGCGCTCTGCTGAAGCCAGTTACCTTC
GGAAAAAGAGTTGGTAGCTCTTGATCCGGCAAACAAACCACCGCTGGTAGCGGTGGTTTTTTTGTTTGCA
AGCAGCAGATTACGCGCAGAAAAAAAGGATCTCAAGAAGATCCTTTGATCTTTTCTACGGGGTCTGACGC
TCAGTGGAACGAAAACTCACGTTAAGGGATTTTGGTCATGAGATTATCAAAAAGGATCTTCACCTAGATC
CTTTTAAATTAAAAATGAAGTTTTAAATCAATCTAAAGTATATATGAGTAAACTTGGTCTGACAGCGGCC
GCAAATGCTAAACCACTGCAGTGGTTACCAGTGCTTGATCAGTGAGGCACCGATCTCAGCGATCTGCCTA
TTTCGTTCGTCCATAGTGGCCTGACTCCCCGTCGTGTAGATCACTACGATTCGTGAGGGCTTACCATCAG
GCCCCAGCGCAGCAATGATGCCGCGAGAGCCGCGTTCACCGGCCCCCGATTTGTCAGCAATGAACCAGCC
AGCAGGGAGGGCCGAGCGAAGAAGTGGTCCTGCTACTTTGTCCGCCTCCATCCAGTCTATGAGCTGCTGT
CGTGATGCTAGAGTAAGAAGTTCGCCAGTGAGTAGTTTCCGAAGAGTTGTGGCCATTGCTACTGGCATCG
TGGTATCACGCTCGTCGTTCGGTATGGCTTCGTTCAACTCTGGTTCCCAGCGGTCAAGCCGGGTCACATG
ATCACCCATATTATGAAGAAATGCAGTCAGCTCCTTAGGGCCTCCGATCGTTGTCAGAAGTAAGTTGGCC
GCGGTGTTGTCGCTCATGGTAATGGCAGCACTACACAATTCTCTTACCGTCATGCCATCCGTAAGATGCT
TTTCCGTGACCGGCGAGTACTCAACCAAGTCGTTTTGTGAGTAGTGTATACGGCGACCAAGCTGCTCTTG
CCCGGCGTCTATACGGGACAACACCGCGCCACATAGCAGTACTTTGAAAGTGCTCATCATCGGGAATCGT
TCTTCGGGGCGGAAAGACTCAAGGATCTTGCCGCTATTGAGATCCAGTTCGATATAGCCCACTCTTGCAC
CCAGTTGATCTTCAGCATCTTTTACTTTCACCAGCGTTTCGGGGTGTGCAAAAACAGGCAAGCAAAATGC
CGCAAAGAAGGGAATGAGTGCGACACGAAAATGTTGGATGCTCATACTCGTCCTTTTTCAATATTATTGA
AGCATTTATCAGGGTTACTAGTACGTCTCTCAAGGATAAGTAAGTAATATTAAGGTACGGGAGGTATTGG
ACAGGCCGCAATAAAATATCTTTATTTTCATTACATCTGTGTGTTGGTTTTTTGTGTGAATCGATAGTAC
TAACATACGCTCTCCATCAAAACAAAACGAAACAAAACAAACTAGCAAAATAGGCTGTCCCCAGTGCAAG
TGCAGGTGCCAGAACATTTCTCT
Features (pLannotate 1.2.2; 28 found; start..end, strand, type, name):
     47..71      +  protein_bind   attB1: mutant version of attB; recombination site for the Gateway® BP reaction BP Clonase™
     74..100     +  misc_feature   pause site (fragment): RNA polymerase II transcriptional pause signal from the human α2 globin gene
    120..149     +  protein_bind   NFAT binding site: NFAT binding site from the human interleukin 2 (IL-2) gene (Mattila et al., 1990) NFAT transcription factor
    150..179     +  protein_bind   NFAT binding site: NFAT binding site from the human interleukin 2 (IL-2) gene (Mattila et al., 1990) NFAT transcription factor
    180..209     +  protein_bind   NFAT binding site: NFAT binding site from the human interleukin 2 (IL-2) gene (Mattila et al., 1990) NFAT transcription factor
    233..262     +  protein_bind   NFAT binding site: NFAT binding site from the human interleukin 2 (IL-2) gene (Mattila et al., 1990) NFAT transcription factor
    263..292     +  protein_bind   NFAT binding site: NFAT binding site from the human interleukin 2 (IL-2) gene (Mattila et al., 1990) NFAT transcription factor
    293..322     +  protein_bind   NFAT binding site: NFAT binding site from the human interleukin 2 (IL-2) gene (Mattila et al., 1990) NFAT transcription factor
    338..358     -  protein_bind   attB4: mutant version of attB; core recombination site for the Gateway® BP reaction BP Clonase™
    374..411     +  promoter       minimal CMV promoter: human cytomegalovirus (CMV) immediate early promoter
    494..514     +  protein_bind   attB3: mutant version of attB; core recombination site for the Gateway® BP reaction BP Clonase™
    541..559     +  promoter       T3 promoter: promoter for bacteriophage T3 RNA polymerase
    623..641     -  promoter       T7 promoter: promoter for bacteriophage T7 RNA polymerase
    668..688     -  protein_bind   attB2: mutant version of attB; core recombination site for the Gateway® BP reaction BP Clonase™
    753..2405    +  CDS            luciferase: firefly luciferase synthetic luc2 version of the luciferase gene
   2409..2456    +  CDS            hCL1: non-ORF yeast peptide conferring ubiquitin-dependent degradation human codon-optimized
   2463..2579    +  CDS            hPEST: PEST degradation sequence from mouse ornithine decarboxylase human codon-optimized
   2628..2749    -  polyA_signal   SV40 poly(A) signal: SV40 polyadenylation signal
   2775..2906    -  CDS            LT_SV40 (fragment): Experimental evidence at protein level: Swiss-Prot protein existence level 1. Isoform 17kT antigen targets host RBL2 for degradation and promotes cell proliferation. Transactivates host cyclin A promoter through its J domain. From Simian virus 40 (SV40).
   2943..3300    +  promoter       SV40 promoter: SV40 enhancer and early promoter
   3331..4368    +  CDS            HygR: hygromycin B phosphotransferase confers resistance to hygromycin
   4392..4440    +  polyA_signal   poly(A) signal: synthetic polyadenylation signal
   4456..4587    +  CDS            TcR (fragment): tetracycline efflux protein; tet; confers resistance to tetracycline
   4767..5355    -  rep_origin     ori: high-copy-number ColE1/pMB1/pBR322/pUC origin of replication
   5555..6415    -  CDS            AmpR: β-lactamase confers resistance to ampicillin, carbenicillin, and related antibiotics
   6416..6457    -  promoter       AmpR promoter (fragment): bla
   6520..6568    +  polyA_signal   poly(A) signal: synthetic polyadenylation signal
   6582..6673    +  misc_feature   pause site: RNA polymerase II transcriptional pause signal from the human α2 globin gene
