[The description below was written by a language model from this plasmid's Addgene catalogue record and pLannotate feature annotations shown in this document.]
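Description:
pGL4_NFAT-RE-CMVmin-BC0538-luc2 is a 6.7 kb mammalian reporter plasmid built on the pGL4 luciferase backbone and assembled by multisite Gateway cloning, as shown by the attB1, attB4, attB3 and attB2 scars that separate its functional modules. It is propagated in E. coli at high copy from a ColE1/pUC-type origin with ampicillin selection (AmpR). It also carries an SV40 enhancer/early promoter-driven hygromycin phosphotransferase cassette with a synthetic poly(A) signal, which would allow selection of stably transfected mammalian cells.

The sensor module consists of six copies of the NFAT binding site from the human IL-2 gene, arranged as two clusters of three, placed upstream of a minimal CMV promoter that has little activity on its own. Transcription therefore depends on NFAT activation, so the construct reads out signalling through that pathway. Between attB3 and attB2 lies a short synthetic region flanked by convergent T3 and T7 promoter sequences. This position is consistent with the molecular barcode named in the record, although the barcode itself is not annotated, and the record writes its number differently in the plasmid name and the insert description. Downstream is the synthetic firefly luc2 coding sequence fused to hCL1 and hPEST degradation sequences, which shorten the reporter's half-life so that the signal follows changes in transcription more closely; an SV40 poly(A) signal follows. A synthetic poly(A) signal and a transcriptional pause site upstream of the response element limit read-through from the backbone.

Because the transcript carries both a barcode and luciferase, pathway activity can be read by luminescence or by barcode sequencing. This fits the associated publication's multiplexed cell-based profiling of drug effects across targets and pathways.
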