Addgene plasmid #227140: pGL4_NFAT-RE-CMVmin-BC0538-luc2
Depositing lab: Michael Wehr. Publication: Polypharmacological profiling across protein target families and cellular pathways using the multiplexed cell-based assay platform safetyProfiler reveals efficacy, potency and side effects of drugs. Popovic L, Brankatschk B, Palladino G, Rossner MJ, Wehr MC. Biomed Pharmacother. 2024 Nov;180:117523. doi: 10.1016/j.biopha.2024.117523. Epub 2024 Oct 14. PubMed 39405910.
Backbone
  Vector backbone: pGL4
  Vector type: Mammalian Expression
Growth in bacteria
  Bacterial resistance: Ampicillin, 100 μg/mL
  Growth temperature: 37°C
  Growth strain: DH5alpha
  Copy number: High Copy
Gene/Insert
  Gene/Insert name: 6x clustered NFAT element linked to CMV minimal promoter driving barcode 05038 and a luciferase reporter gene
  Species: Synthetic
  Cloning method: Gateway Cloning
How to cite: pGL4_NFAT-RE-CMVmin-BC0538-luc2 was a gift from Michael Wehr (Addgene plasmid # 227140 ; http://n2t.net/addgene:227140 ; RRID:Addgene_227140)
